>Addgene plasmid #142287 | TFORF1905 | addgene full sequence | sequence record 395767 | Addgene NGS Result
TTAATGTAGTCTTATGCAATACTCTTGTAGTCTTGCAACATGGTAACGATGAGTTAGCAACATGCCTTAC
AAGGAGAGAAAAAGCACCGTGCATGCCGATTGGTGGAAGTAAGGTGGTACGATCGTGCCTTATTAGGAAG
GCAACAGACGGGTCTGACATGGATTGGACGAACCACTGAATTGCCGCATTGCAGAGATATTGTATTTAAG
TGCCTAGCTCGATACATAAACGGGTCTCTCTGGTTAGACCAGATCTGAGCCTGGGAGCTCTCTGGCTAAC
TAGGGAACCCACTGCTTAAGCCTCAATAAAGCTTGCCTTGAGTGCTTCAAGTAGTGTGTGCCCGTCTGTT
GTGTGACTCTGGTAACTAGAGATCCCTCAGACCCTTTTAGTCAGTGTGGAAAATCTCTAGCAGTGGCGCC
CGAACAGGGACTTGAAAGCGAAAGGGAAACCAGAGGAGCTCTCTCGACGCAGGACTCGGCTTGCTGAAGC
GCGCACGGCAAGAGGCGAGGGGCGGCGACTGGTGAGTACGCCAAAAATTTTGACTAGCGGAGGCTAGAAG
GAGAGAGATGGGTGCGAGAGCGTCAGTATTAAGCGGGGGAGAATTAGATCGCGATGGGAAAAAATTCGGT
TAAGGCCAGGGGGAAAGAAAAAATATAAATTAAAACATATAGTATGGGCAAGCAGGGAGCTAGAACGATT
CGCAGTTAATCCTGGCCTGTTAGAAACATCAGAAGGCTGTAGACAAATACTGGGACAGCTACAACCATCC
CTTCAGACAGGATCAGAAGAACTTAGATCATTATATAATACAGTAGCAACCCTCTATTGTGTGCATCAAA
GGATAGAGATAAAAGACACCAAGGAAGCTTTAGACAAGATAGAGGAAGAGCAAAACAAAAGTAAGACCAC
CGCACAGCAAGCGGCCGCTGATCTTCAGACCTGGAGGAGGAGATATGAGGGACAATTGGAGAAGTGAATT
ATATAAATATAAAGTAGTAAAAATTGAACCATTAGGAGTAGCACCCACCAAGGCAAAGAGAAGAGTGGTG
CAGAGAGAAAAAAGAGCAGTGGGAATAGGAGCTTTGTTCCTTGGGTTCTTGGGAGCAGCAGGAAGCACTA
TGGGCGCAGCGTCAATGACGCTGACGGTACAGGCCAGACAATTATTGTCTGGTATAGTGCAGCAGCAGAA
CAATTTGCTGAGGGCTATTGAGGCGCAACAGCATCTGTTGCAACTCACAGTCTGGGGCATCAAGCAGCTC
CAGGCAAGAATCCTGGCTGTGGAAAGATACCTAAAGGATCAACAGCTCCTGGGGATTTGGGGTTGCTCTG
GAAAACTCATTTGCACCACTGCTGTGCCTTGGAATGCTAGTTGGAGTAATAAATCTCTGGAACAGATTTG
GAATCACACGACCTGGATGGAGTGGGACAGAGAAATTAACAATTACACAAGCTTAATACACTCCTTAATT
GAAGAATCGCAAAACCAGCAAGAAAAGAATGAACAAGAATTATTGGAATTAGATAAATGGGCAAGTTTGT
GGAATTGGTTTAACATAACAAATTGGCTGTGGTATATAAAATTATTCATAATGATAGTAGGAGGCTTGGT
AGGTTTAAGAATAGTTTTTGCTGTACTTTCTATAGTGAATAGAGTTAGGCAGGGATATTCACCATTATCG
TTTCAGACCCACCTCCCAACCCCGAGGGGACCCATGCATTGCATCTCAATTAGTCAGCAACCAGGTGTGG
AAAGTCCCCAGGCTCCCCAGCAGGCAGAAGTATGCAAAGCATGCGTCTCAATTAGTCAGCAACCATAGTC
CCGCCCCTAACTCCGCCCATCCCGCCCCTAACTCCGCCCAGTTCCGCCCATTCTCCGCCCCATGGCTGAC
TAATTTTTTTTATTTATGCAGAGGCCGAGGCCGCCTCGGCCTCTGAGCTATTCCAGAAGTAGTGAGGAGG
CTTTTTTGGAGGCCTAGGCTTTTGCAAAAAGCTTTCTAGAGGTACCACCGGAGCTTACCATGACCGAGTA
CAAGCCCACGGTGCGCCTCGCCACCCGCGACGACGTCCCCAGGGCCGTACGCACCCTCGCCGCCGCGTTC
GCCGACTACCCCGCCACGCGCCACACCGTCGATCCGGACCGCCACATCGAGCGGGTCACCGAGCTGCAAG
AACTCTTCCTCACGCGCGTCGGGCTCGACATCGGCAAGGTGTGGGTCGCGGACGACGGCGCCGCCGTGGC
GGTCTGGACCACGCCGGAGAGCGTCGAAGCGGGGGCGGTGTTCGCCGAGATCGGCCCGCGCATGGCCGAG
TTGAGCGGTTCCCGGCTGGCCGCGCAGCAACAGATGGAAGGCCTCCTGGCGCCGCACCGGCCCAAGGAGC
CCGCGTGGTTCCTGGCCACCGTCGGCGTCTCGCCCGACCACCAGGGCAAGGGTCTGGGCAGCGCCGTCGT
GCTCCCCGGAGTGGAGGCGGCCGAGCGCGCCGGGGTGCCCGCCTTCCTGGAGACCTCCGCGCCCCGCAAC
CTCCCCTTCTACGAGCGGCTCGGCTTCACCGTCACCGCCGACGTCGAGGTGCCCGAAGGACCGCGCACCT
GGTGCATGACCCGCAAGCCCGGTGCCAGTTAACGAATTCTAGATCTTGAGACAAATGGCAGTATTCATCC
ACAATTTTAAAAGAAAAGGGGGGATTGGGGGGTACAGTGCAGGGGAAAGAATAGTAGACATAATAGCAAC
AGACATACAAACTAAAGAATTACAAAAACAAATTACAAAAATTCAAAATTTTCGGGTTTATTACAGGGAC
AGCAGAGATCCACTTTGGCGCCGGCTCGAGGCCTGCAGGTGCAAAGATGGATAAAGTTTTAAACAGAGAG
GAATCTTTGCAGCTAATGGACCTTCTAGGTCTTGAAAGGAGTGGGAATTGGCTCCGGTGCCCGTCAGTGG
GCAGAGCGCACATCGCCCACAGTCCCCGAGAAGTTGGGGGGAGGGGTCGGCAATTGAACCGGTGCCTAGA
GAAGGTGGCGCGGGGTAAACTGGGAAAGTGATGTCGTGTACTGGCTCCGCCTTTTTCCCGAGGGTGGGGG
AGAACCGTATATAAGTGCAGTAGTCGCCGTGAACGTTCTTTTTCGCAACGGGTTTGCCGCCAGAACACAG
GTAAGTGCCGTGTGTGGTTCCCGCGGGCCTGGCCTCTTTACGGGTTATGGCCCTTGCGTGCCTTGAATTA
CTTCCACCTGGCTGCAGTACGTGATTCTTGATCCCGAGCTTCGGGTTGGAAGTGGGTGGGAGAGTTCGAG
GCCTTGCGCTTAAGGAGCCCCTTCGCCTCGTGCTTGAGTTGAGGCCTGGCCTGGGCGCTGGGGCCGCCGC
GTGCGAATCTGGTGGCACCTTCGCGCCTGTCTCGCTGCTTTCGATAAGTCTCTAGCCATTTAAAATTTTT
GATGACCTGCTGCGACGCTTTTTTTCTGGCAAGATAGTCTTGTAAATGCGGGCCAAGATCTGCACACTGG
TATTTCGGTTTTTGGGGCCGCGGGCGGCGACGGGGCCCGTGCGTCCCAGCGCACATGTTCGGCGAGGCGG
GGCCTGCGAGCGCGGCCACCGAGAATCGGACGGGGGTAGTCTCAAGCTGGCCGGCCTGCTCTGGTGCCTG
GCCTCGCGCCGCCGTGTATCGCCCCGCCCTGGGCGGCAAGGCTGGCCCGGTCGGCACCAGTTGCGTGAGC
GGAAAGATGGCCGCTTCCCGGCCCTGCTGCAGGGAGCTCAAAATGGAGGACGCGGCGCTCGGGAGAGCGG
GCGGGTGAGTCACCCACACAAAGGAAAAGGGCCTTTCCGTCCTCAGCCGTCGCTTCATGTGACTCCACGG
AGTACCGGGCGCCGTCCAGGCACCTCGATTAGTTCTCGAGCTTTTGGAGTACGTCGTCTTTAGGTTGGGG
GGAGGGGTTTTATGCGATGGAGTTTCCCCACACTGAGTGGGTGGAGACTGAAGTTAGGCCAGCTTGGCAC
TTGATGTAATTCTCCTTGGAATTTGCCCTTTTTGAGTTTGGATCTTGGTTCATTCTCAAGCCTCAGACAG
TGGTTCAAAGTTTTTTTCTTCCATTTCAGGTGTCGTGAGGCTAGCACCGCCACCATGCCGCAGCTGAACG
GCGGTGGAGGGGATGACCTAGGCGCCAACGACGAACTGATTTCCTTCAAAGACGAGGGCGAACAGGAGGA
GAAGAGCTCCGAAAACTCCTCGGCAGAGAGGGATTTAGCTGATGTCAAATCGTCTCTAGTCAATGAATCA
GAAACGAATCAAAACAGCTCCTCCGATTCCGAGGCGGAAAGACGGCCTCCGCCTCGCTCCGAAAGTTTCC
GAGACAAATCCCGGGAAAGTTTGGAAGAAGCGGCCAAGAGGCAAGATGGAGGGCTCTTTAAGGGGCCACC
GTATCCCGGCTACCCCTTCATCATGATCCCCGACCTGACGAGCCCCTACCTCCCCAACGGATCGCTCTCG
CCCACCGCCCGAACCCTCCATTTTCAGTCCGGCAGCACACATTACTCTGCGTACAAAACGATTGAACACC
AGATTGCAGTTCAGTATCTCCAGATGAAATGGCCACTGCTTGATGTCCAGGCAGGGAGCCTCCAGAGTAG
ACAAGCCCTCAAGGATGCCCGGTCCCCATCACCGGCACACATTGTCTCTAACAAAGTGCCAGTGGTGCAG
CACCCTCACCATGTCCACCCCCTCACGCCTCTTATCACGTACAGCAATGAACACTTCACGCCGGGAAACC
CACCTCCACACTTACCAGCCGACGTAGACCCCAAAACAGGAATCCCACGGCCTCCGCACCCTCCAGATAT
ATCCCCGTATTACCCACTATCGCCTGGCACCGTAGGACAAATCCCCCATCCGCTAGGATGGTTAGTACCA
CAGCAAGGTCAACCAGTGTACCCAATCACGACAGGAGGATTCAGACACCCCTACCCCACAGCTCTGACCG
TCAATGCTTCCATGTCCAGGTTCCCTCCCCATATGGTCCCACCACATCATACGCTACACACGACGGGCAT
TCCGCATCCGGCCATAGTCACACCAACAGTCAAACAGGAATCGTCCCAGAGTGATGTCGGCTCACTCCAT
AGTTCAAAGCATCAGGACTCCAAAAAGGAAGAAGAAAAGAAGAAGCCCCACATAAAGAAACCTCTTAATG
CATTCATGTTGTATATGAAGGAAATGAGAGCAAAGGTCGTAGCTGAGTGCACGTTGAAAGAAAGCGCGGC
CATCAACCAGATCCTTGGGCGGAGGTGGCATGCACTGTCCAGAGAAGAGCAAGCGAAATACTACGAGCTG
GCCCGGAAGGAGCGACAGCTTCATATGCAACTGTACCCCGGCTGGTCCGCGCGGGATAACTATGGAAAGA
AGAAGAAGAGGAAAAGGGACAAGCAGCCGGGAGAGACCAATGAACACAGCGAATGTTTCCTAAATCCTTG
CCTTTCACTTCCTCCGATTACAGACCTGAGCGCTCCTAAGAAATGCCGAGCGCGCTTTGGCCTTGATCAA
CAGAATAACTGGTGCGGCCCTTGCAGGAGAAAAAAAAAGTGCGTTCGCTACATACAAGGTGAAGGCAGCT
GCCTCAGCCCACCCTCTTCAGATGGAAGCTTACTAGATTCGCCTCCCCCCTCCCCGAACCTGCTAGGCTC
CCCTCCCCGAGACGCCAAGTCACAGACTGAGCAGACCCAGCCTCTGTCGCTGTCCCTGAAGCCCGACCCC
CTGGCCCACCTGTCCATGATGCCTCCGCCACCCGCCCTCCTGCTCGCTGAGGCCACCCACAAGGCCTCCG
CCCTCTGTCCCAACGGGGCCCTGGACCTGCCCCCAGCCGCTTTGCAGCCTGCCGCCCCCTCCTCATCAAT
TGCACAGCCGTCGACTTCTTCCTTACATTCCCACAGCTCCCTGGCCGGGACCCAGCCCCAGCCGCTGTCG
CTCGTCACCAAGTCTTTAGAATAGTAATGAACTAGTCCGTAACTTGAAAGTATTTCGATTTCTTGGCTTT
ATATATCTTGTGGAAAGGACGATCATATACCACGTAGAGAAGTACTACGCGTTAAGTCGACAATCAACCT
CTGGATTACAAAATTTGTGAAAGATTGACTGGTATTCTTAACTATGTTGCTCCTTTTACGCTATGTGGAT
ACGCTGCTTTAATGCCTTTGTATCATGCTATTGCTTCCCGTATGGCTTTCATTTTCTCCTCCTTGTATAA
ATCCTGGTTGCTGTCTCTTTATGAGGAGTTGTGGCCCGTTGTCAGGCAACGTGGCGTGGTGTGCACTGTG
TTTGCTGACGCAACCCCCACTGGTTGGGGCATTGCCACCACCTGTCAGCTCCTTTCCGGGACTTTCGCTT
TCCCCCTCCCTATTGCCACGGCGGAACTCATCGCCGCCTGCCTTGCCCGCTGCTGGACAGGGGCTCGGCT
GTTGGGCACTGACAATTCCGTGGTGTTGTCGGGGAAATCATCGTCCTTTCCTTGGCTGCTCGCCTGTGTT
GCCACCTGGATTCTGCGCGGGACGTCCTTCTGCTACGTCCCTTCGGCCCTCAATCCAGCGGACCTTCCTT
CCCGCGGCCTGCTGCCGGCTCTGCGGCCTCTTCCGCGTCTTCGCCTTCGCCCTCAGACGAGTCGGATCTC
CCTTTGGGCCGCCTCCCCGCGTCGACTTTAAGACCAATGACTTACAAGGCAGCTGTAGATCTTAGCCACT
TTTTAAAAGAAAAGGGGGGACTGGAAGGGCTAATTCACTCCCAACGAAGACAAGATCTGCTTTTTGCTTG
TACTGGGTCTCTCTGGTTAGACCAGATCTGAGCCTGGGAGCTCTCTGGCTAACTAGGGAACCCACTGCTT
AAGCCTCAATAAAGCTTGCCTTGAGTGCTTCAAGTAGTGTGTGCCCGTCTGTTGTGTGACTCTGGTAACT
AGAGATCCCTCAGACCCTTTTAGTCAGTGTGGAAAATCTCTAGCAGTACGTATAGTAGTTCATGTCATCT
TATTATTCAGTATTTATAACTTGCAAAGAAATGAATATCAGAGAGTGAGAGGAACTTGTTTATTGCAGCT
TATAATGGTTACAAATAAAGCAATAGCATCACAAATTTCACAAATAAAGCATTTTTTTCACTGCATTCTA
GTTGTGGTTTGTCCAAACTCATCAATGTATCTTATCATGTCTGGCTCTAGCTATCCCGCCCCTAACTCCG
CCCATCCCGCCCCTAACTCCGCCCAGTTCCGCCCATTCTCCGCCCCATGGCTGACTAATTTTTTTTATTT
ATGCAGAGGCCGAGGCCGCCTCGGCCTCTGAGCTATTCCAGAAGTAGTGAGGAGGCTTTTTTGGAGGCCT
AGGGACGTACCCAATTCGCCCTATAGTGAGTCGTATTACGCGCGCTCACTGGCCGTCGTTTTACAACGTC
GTGACTGGGAAAACCCTGGCGTTACCCAACTTAATCGCCTTGCAGCACATCCCCCTTTCGCCAGCTGGCG
TAATAGCGAAGAGGCCCGCACCGATCGCCCTTCCCAACAGTTGCGCAGCCTGAATGGCGAATGGG
[124 nt withheld, positions 7556-7679]
C
[91 nt withheld, positions 7681-7771]
A
[49 nt withheld, positions 7773-7821]
CCTTTGACGTTGGAGTCCACGTTCTTT
[37 nt withheld, positions 7849-7885]
ACCCTATCTCGGTCTATTCTTTTGATTTATAAGGGATTTTGCCGATTTCGGCCTATTGGTTAAAAAATGA
GCTGATTTAACAAAAATTTAACGCGAATTTTAACAAAATATTAACGCTTACAATTTAGGTGGCACTTTTC
GGGGAAATGTGCGCGGAACCCCTATTTGTTTATTTTTCTAAATACATTCAAATATGTATCCGCTCATGAG
ACAATAACCCTGATAAATGCTTCAATAATATTGAAAAAGGAAGAGTATGAGTATTCAACATTTCCGTGTC
GCCCTTATTCCCTTTTTTGCGGCATTTTGCCTTCCTGTTTTTGCTCACCCAGAAACGCTGGTGAAAGTAA
AAGATGCTGAAGATCAGTTGGGTGCACGAGTGGGTTACATCGAACTGGATCTCAACAGCGGTAAGATCCT
TGAGAGTTTTCGCCCCGAAGAACGTTTTCCAATGATGAGCACTTTTAAAGTTCTGCTATGTGGCGCGGTA
TTATCCCGTATTGACGCCGGGCAAGAGCAACTCGGTCGCCGCATACACTATTCTCAGAATGACTTGGTTG
AGTACTCACCAGTCACAGAAAAGCATCTTACGGATGGCATGACAGTAAGAGAATTATGCAGTGCTGCCAT
AACCATGAGTGATAACACTGCGGCCAACTTACTTCTGACAACGATCGGAGGACCGAAGGAGCTAACCGCT
TTTTTGCACAACATGGGGGATCATGTAACTCGCCTTGATCGTTGGGAACCGGAGCTGAATGAAGCCATAC
CAAACGACGAGCGTGACACCACGATGCCTGTAGCAATGGCAACAACGTTGCGCAAACTATTAACTGGCGA
ACTACTTACTCTAGCTTCCCGGCAACAATTAATAGACTGGATGGAGGCGGATAAAGTTGCAGGACCACTT
CTGCGCTCGGCCCTTCCGGCTGGCTGGTTTATTGCTGATAAATCTGGAGCCGGTGAGCGTGGGTCTCGCG
GTATCATTGCAGCACTGGGGCCAGATGGTAAGCCCTCCCGTATCGTAGTTATCTACACGACGGGGAGTCA
GGCAACTATGGATGAACGAAATAGACAGATCGCTGAGATAGGTGCCTCACTGATTAAGCATTGGTAACTG
TCAGACCAAGTTTACTCATATATACTTTAGATTGATTTAAAACTTCATTTTTAATTTAAAAGGATCTAGG
TGAAGATCCTTTTTGATAATCTCATGACCAAAATCCCTTAACGTGAGTTTTCGTTCCACTGAGCGTCAGA
CCCCGTAGAAAAGATCAAAGGATCTTCTTGAGATCCTTTTTTTCTGCGCGTAATCTGCTGCTTGCAAACA
AAAAAACCACCGCTACCAGCGGTGGTTTGTTTGCCGGATCAAGAGCTACCAACTCTTTTTCCGAAGGTAA
CTGGCTTCAGCAGAGCGCAGATACCAAATACTGTTCTTCTAGTGTAGCCGTAGTTAGGCCACCACTTCAA
GAACTCTGTAGCACCGCCTACATACCTCGCTCTGCTAATCCTGTTACCAGTGGCTGCTGCCAGTGGCGAT
AAGTCGTGTCTTACCGGGTTGGACTCAAGACGATAGTTACCGGATAAGGCGCAGCGGTCGGGCTGAACGG
GGGGTTCGTGCACACAGCCCAGCTTGGAGCGAACGACCTACACCGAACTGAGATACCTACAGCGTGAGCT
ATGAGAAAGCGCCACGCTTCCCGAAGGGAGAAAGGCGGACAGGTATCCGGTAAGCGGCAGGGTCGGAACA
GGAGAGCGCACGAGGGAGCTTCCAGGGGGAAACGCCTGGTATCTTTATAGTCCTGTCGGGTTTCGCCACC
TCTGACTTGAGCGTCGATTTTTGTGATGCTCGTCAGGGGGGCGGAGCCTATGGAAAAACGCCAGCAACGC
GGCCTTTTTACGGTTCCTGGCCTTTTGCTGGCCTTTTGCTCACATGTTCTTTCCTGCGTTATCCCCTGAT
TCTGTGGATAACCGTATTACCGCCTTTGAGTGAGCTGATACCGCTCGCCGCAGCCGAACGACCGAGCGCA
GCGAGTCAGTGAGCGAGGAAGCGGAAGAGCGCCCAATACGCAAACCGCCTCTCCCCGCGCGTTGGCCGAT
TCATTAATGCAGCTGGCACGACAGGTTTCCCGACTGGAAAGCGGGCAGTGAGCGCAACGCAATTAATGTG
AGTTAGCTCACTCATTAGGCACCCCAGGCTTTACACTTTATGCTTCCGGCTCGTATGTTGTGTGGAATTG
TGAGCGGATAACAATTTCACACAGGAAACAGCTATGACCATGATTACGCCAAGCGCGCAATTAACCCTCA
CTAAAGGGAACAAAAGCTGGAGCTGCAAGC
Features (pLannotate 1.2.2; 31 found; start..end, strand, type, name):
      5..231     +  promoter       RSV promoter: Rous sarcoma virus enhancer/promoter
    232..412     +  LTR            5' LTR (truncated): truncated 5' long terminal repeat (LTR) from HIV-1
    459..584     +  misc_feature   HIV-1 Ψ: packaging signal of human immunodeficiency virus type 1
    568..931     +  CDS            HIV-1 gag (fragment): gag protein from human immunodeficiency virus 1; gag
   1077..1310    +  misc_feature   RRE: The Rev response element (RRE) of HIV-1 allows for Rev-dependent mRNA export from the nucleus to the cytoplasm.
   1687..1713    +  CDS            Rev (fragment): human immunodeficiency virus 1 (HIV-1) Rev protein; rev; enhances nuclear export of unspliced and incompletely spliced viral mRNAs
   1720..1743    +  promoter       SV40 promoter (fragment): SV40 early promoter
   1744..1815    +  promoter       SV40 promoter (fragment): SV40 enhancer and early promoter
   1839..1974    +  rep_origin     SV40 ori: SV40 origin of replication
   2020..2616    +  CDS            PuroR (fragment): puromycin N-acetyltransferase; pac from Streptomyces; confers resistance to puromycin
   2665..2782    +  misc_feature   cPPT/CTS: central polypurine tract and central termination sequence of HIV-1
   2847..2913    +  CDS            small t antigen (fragment): SV40 (simian virus 40) small t antigen
   2920..4098    +  promoter       EF-1α promoter: strong constitutive promoter for human elongation factor EF-1α
   4115..5971    +  CDS            TCF7L2: TF7L2_HUMAN - Also known as TCF4. Experimental evidence at protein level: Swiss-Prot protein existence level 1. Participates in the Wnt signaling pathway and modulates MYC expression by binding to its promoter in a sequence-specific manner. Acts as repressor in the absence of CTNNB1, and as activator in its presence. Activates transcription from promoters with several copies of the Tcf motif 5'-CCTTTGATC-3' in the presence of CTNNB1. TLE1, TLE2, TLE3 and TLE4 repress transactivation mediated by TCF7L2/TCF4 and CTNNB1. Expression of dominant-negative mutants results in cell-cycle arrest in G1.
   5987..6040    +  promoter       U6 promoter (fragment): RNA polymerase III promoter for human U6 snRNA
   6082..6670    +  misc_feature   WPRE: woodchuck hepatitis virus posttranscriptional regulatory element
   6721..6740    +  misc_feature   cPPT/CTS (fragment): central polypurine tract and central termination sequence of HIV-1
   6742..6975    +  LTR            3' LTR (ΔU3): self-inactivating 3' long terminal repeat (LTR) from HIV-1
   7053..7174    +  polyA_signal   SV40 poly(A) signal: SV40 polyadenylation signal
   7214..7349    +  rep_origin     SV40 ori: SV40 origin of replication
   7370..7388    -  promoter       T7 promoter: promoter for bacteriophage T7 RNA polymerase
   7396..7551    +  CDS            lacZα (fragment): LacZα fragment of β-galactosidase; lacZ fragment
   7556..7984    +  rep_origin     f1 ori (sequence partly withheld): f1 bacteriophage origin of replication; arrow indicates direction of (+) strand synthesis
   8037..8141    +  promoter       AmpR promoter: bla
   8142..9002    +  CDS            AmpR: β-lactamase; bla; confers resistance to ampicillin, carbenicillin, and related antibiotics
   9173..9761    +  rep_origin     ori: high-copy-number ColE1/pMB1/pBR322/pUC origin of replication
   9944..10036   +  CDS            lacI (fragment): lac repressor; lacI; The lac repressor binds to the lac operator to inhibit transcription in E. coli. This inhibition can be relieved by adding lactose or isopropyl-β-D-thiogalactopyranoside (IPTG).
  10049..10070   +  protein_bind   CAP binding site: CAP binding activates transcription in the presence of cAMP. E. coli catabolite activator protein
  10085..10115   +  promoter       lac promoter: promoter for the E. coli lac operon
  10123..10139   +  protein_bind   lac operator: The lac repressor binds to the lac operator to inhibit transcription in E. coli. This inhibition can be relieved by adding lactose or isopropyl-β-D-thiogalactopyranoside (IPTG). lac repressor encoded by lacI
  10184..10202   +  promoter       T3 promoter: promoter for bacteriophage T3 RNA polymerase
