[The description below was written by a language model from this plasmid's Addgene catalogue record and pLannotate feature annotations shown in this document.]
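Description:
TFORF1905 is a third-generation-style, self-inactivating lentiviral expression plasmid built on the pLX_TRC317 backbone and carrying the human transcription factor TCF7L2 (also called TCF4), a Wnt-pathway effector that acts with β-catenin to activate target genes and represses them in its absence. It belongs to a barcoded transcription factor ORF collection in which each synthesized ORF is paired with a unique 24-bp barcode, so that the factor delivered to a cell can be identified by sequencing in pooled overexpression screens such as directed-differentiation experiments. The barcode is not annotated as a separate feature; the insert is recorded as somewhat longer than the annotated coding sequence, but the record does not state the barcode's position.

In the 10.2 kb sequenced plasmid, an RSV promoter fused to a truncated HIV-1 5' LTR drives genomic RNA production in packaging cells. It is followed by the Ψ packaging signal with a gag fragment, the RRE for Rev-dependent export, and a cPPT/CTS element. Within the proviral region, SV40 early promoter fragments and origin precede a puromycin N-acetyltransferase gene for selecting transduced mammalian cells. Downstream, the strong constitutive EF-1α promoter drives the TCF7L2 ORF, followed by a WPRE to enhance transcript expression and the ΔU3 3' LTR. A short U6 promoter fragment between the ORF and the WPRE appears to be a residual backbone sequence. Outside the LTRs lie an SV40 poly(A) signal, a second SV40 origin, an f1 origin, and lac, T7 and T3 remnants. Propagation in E. coli relies on a high-copy ColE1/pUC origin and ampicillin resistance. The depositor notes that the plasmid can be prone to recombination.
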