Addgene plasmid #142287: TFORF1905
Purpose: Lentiviral vector for overexpressing transcription factor ORFs with unique 24-bp barcodes. Barcodes facilitate identification of transcription factors in pooled screens.
Depositing lab: Feng Zhang. Depositing organization: Broad Institute. Publication: A transcription factor atlas of directed differentiation. Joung J, Ma S, Tay T, Geiger-Schuller KR, Kirchgatterer PC, Verdine VK, Guo B, Arias-Garcia MA, Allen WE, Singh A, Kuksenko O, Abudayyeh OO, Gootenberg JS, Fu Z, Macrae RK, Buenrostro JD, Regev A, Zhang F. Cell. 2023 Jan 5;186(1):209-229.e26. doi: 10.1016/j.cell.2022.11.026. PubMed 36608654.
Backbone
  Vector backbone: pLX_TRC317
  Backbone manufacturer: Broad Institute Genetic Perturbation Platform
  Backbone size w/o insert (bp): 8264
  Vector type: Mammalian Expression, Lentiviral
  Selectable markers: Puromycin
Growth in bacteria
  Bacterial resistance: Ampicillin, 100 μg/mL
  Growth temperature: 37°C
  Growth strain: NEB Stable
  Copy number: High Copy
Gene/Insert
  Gene/Insert name: TCF7L2
  Species: H. sapiens (human)
  Insert size (bp): 1961
  Entrez Gene: TCF7L2 (a.k.a. TCF-4, TCF4)
  Promoter: EF1a
  Cloning method: Unknown
  Sequencing primers: 5′ GGGTGGAGACTGAAGTTAGGCCAG; 3′ CACATAGCGTAAAAGGAGCAACATAG
Terms and licenses: Academic/Nonprofit Terms; Industry Terms: Not Available to Industry
Depositor comments: XM_005270084,ENST00000355995 . The transcription factor ORF portion of this plasmid was synthesized by Genewiz. Please test multiple small colonies in case of plasmid recombination. To make this collection available in a timely manner, a portion of this collection was not fully sequenced by Addgene. If an Addgene verified full plasmid sequence is not available, please contact us prior to placing an order to request the full sequence.
How to cite: TFORF1905 was a gift from Feng Zhang (Addgene plasmid # 142287 ; http://n2t.net/addgene:142287 ; RRID:Addgene_142287)
