>Addgene plasmid #142287 | TFORF1905 | depositor partial sequence | sequence record 278999 | Insert
ACCGCCACCATGCCGCAGCTGAACGGCGGTGGAGGGGATGACCTAGGCGCCAACGACGAACTGATTTCCT
TCAAAGACGAGGGCGAACAGGAGGAGAAGAGCTCCGAAAACTCCTCGGCAGAGAGGGATTTAGCTGATGT
CAAATCGTCTCTAGTCAATGAATCAGAAACGAATCAAAACAGCTCCTCCGATTCCGAGGCGGAAAGACGG
CCTCCGCCTCGCTCCGAAAGTTTCCGAGACAAATCCCGGGAAAGTTTGGAAGAAGCGGCCAAGAGGCAAG
ATGGAGGGCTCTTTAAGGGGCCACCGTATCCCGGCTACCCCTTCATCATGATCCCCGACCTGACGAGCCC
CTACCTCCCCAACGGATCGCTCTCGCCCACCGCCCGAACCCTCCATTTTCAGTCCGGCAGCACACATTAC
TCTGCGTACAAAACGATTGAACACCAGATTGCAGTTCAGTATCTCCAGATGAAATGGCCACTGCTTGATG
TCCAGGCAGGGAGCCTCCAGAGTAGACAAGCCCTCAAGGATGCCCGGTCCCCATCACCGGCACACATTGT
CTCTAACAAAGTGCCAGTGGTGCAGCACCCTCACCATGTCCACCCCCTCACGCCTCTTATCACGTACAGC
AATGAACACTTCACGCCGGGAAACCCACCTCCACACTTACCAGCCGACGTAGACCCCAAAACAGGAATCC
CACGGCCTCCGCACCCTCCAGATATATCCCCGTATTACCCACTATCGCCTGGCACCGTAGGACAAATCCC
CCATCCGCTAGGATGGTTAGTACCACAGCAAGGTCAACCAGTGTACCCAATCACGACAGGAGGATTCAGA
CACCCCTACCCCACAGCTCTGACCGTCAATGCTTCCATGTCCAGGTTCCCTCCCCATATGGTCCCACCAC
ATCATACGCTACACACGACGGGCATTCCGCATCCGGCCATAGTCACACCAACAGTCAAACAGGAATCGTC
CCAGAGTGATGTCGGCTCACTCCATAGTTCAAAGCATCAGGACTCCAAAAAGGAAGAAGAAAAGAAGAAG
CCCCACATAAAGAAACCTCTTAATGCATTCATGTTGTATATGAAGGAAATGAGAGCAAAGGTCGTAGCTG
AGTGCACGTTGAAAGAAAGCGCGGCCATCAACCAGATCCTTGGGCGGAGGTGGCATGCACTGTCCAGAGA
AGAGCAAGCGAAATACTACGAGCTGGCCCGGAAGGAGCGACAGCTTCATATGCAACTGTACCCCGGCTGG
TCCGCGCGGGATAACTATGGAAAGAAGAAGAAGAGGAAAAGGGACAAGCAGCCGGGAGAGACCAATGAAC
ACAGCGAATGTTTCCTAAATCCTTGCCTTTCACTTCCTCCGATTACAGACCTGAGCGCTCCTAAGAAATG
CCGAGCGCGCTTTGGCCTTGATCAACAGAATAACTGGTGCGGCCCTTGCAGGAGAAAAAAAAAGTGCGTT
CGCTACATACAAGGTGAAGGCAGCTGCCTCAGCCCACCCTCTTCAGATGGAAGCTTACTAGATTCGCCTC
CCCCCTCCCCGAACCTGCTAGGCTCCCCTCCCCGAGACGCCAAGTCACAGACTGAGCAGACCCAGCCTCT
GTCGCTGTCCCTGAAGCCCGACCCCCTGGCCCACCTGTCCATGATGCCTCCGCCACCCGCCCTCCTGCTC
GCTGAGGCCACCCACAAGGCCTCCGCCCTCTGTCCCAACGGGGCCCTGGACCTGCCCCCAGCCGCTTTGC
AGCCTGCCGCCCCCTCCTCATCAATTGCACAGCCGTCGACTTCTTCCTTACATTCCCACAGCTCCCTGGC
CGGGACCCAGCCCCAGCCGCTGTCGCTCGTCACCAAGTCTTTAGAATAGTAATGAACTAGTCCGTAACTT
GAAAGTATTTCGATTTCTTGGCTTTATATATCTTGTGGAAAGGACGATCATATACCACGTAGAGAAGTAC
T
