>Addgene plasmid #142287 | TFORF1905 | depositor partial sequence | sequence record 279000 | Barcode
TCATATACCACGTAGAGAAGTACT
